Addgene plasmid #132212: pDONR221_SLCO1B7
Purpose: Gateway entry clone with codon-optimized ORF sequence for subcloning into custom expression vectors
Depositing lab: RESOLUTE Consortium & Giulio Superti-Furga. Depositing organization: CeMM Research Center for Molecular Medicine. Publication: The RESOLUTE consortium: unlocking SLC transporters for drug discovery. Superti-Furga G, Lackner D, Wiedmer T, Ingles-Prieto A, Barbosa B, Girardi E, Goldmann U, Gurtl B, Klavins K, Klimek C, Lindinger S, Lineiro-Retes E, Muller AC, Onstein S, Redinger G, Reil D, Sedlyarov V, Wolf G, Crawford M, Everley R, ... Steppan CM. Nat Rev Drug Discov. 2020 Jul;19(7):429-430. doi: 10.1038/d41573-020-00056-6. PubMed 32265506.
Backbone
  Vector backbone: pDONR221
  Backbone manufacturer: Thermo Fisher Scientific
  Backbone size w/o insert (bp): 2550
  Vector type: Mammalian Expression
Growth in bacteria
  Bacterial resistance: Kanamycin, 50 μg/mL
  Growth temperature: 37°C
  Growth strain: Stbl3
  Copy number: High Copy
Gene/Insert
  Gene/Insert name: SLCO1B7 (alt name: LST3, SLC21A21)
  Species: H. sapiens (human)
  Insert size (bp): 1920
  Entrez Gene: SLCO1B7 (a.k.a. LST-3, LST-3TM12, LST3, SLC21A21)
  Cloning method: Gateway Cloning
  Sequencing primers: 5′ M13-fwd; 3′ M13-rev
Terms and licenses: Academic/Nonprofit Terms; Industry Terms
Depositor comments: For more information on the full Resolute plasmid collection, please see www.addgene.org/depositor-collections/re-solute/. Please provide your feedback on this plasmid to the RESOLUTE consortium by filling out their RESOLUTE repository feedback form: https://forms.office.com/Pages/ResponsePage.aspx?id=0e05yklzmkS7rjFGQL4N7z4feCLQvEJAmVcOCM_u885UN1JJRko0Ukg4TVQwNTZLOUxPQVJWT1NHUCQlQCN0PWcu
How to cite: pDONR221_SLCO1B7 was a gift from RESOLUTE Consortium & Giulio Superti-Furga (Addgene plasmid # 132212 ; http://n2t.net/addgene:132212 ; RRID:Addgene_132212)
