[The description below was written by a language model from this plasmid's Addgene catalogue record and pLannotate feature annotations shown in this document.]
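Description:
pDONR221_SLCO1B7 is a Gateway entry clone built on the pDONR221 backbone and carrying a codon-optimized open reading frame for human SLCO1B7 (also known as LST3 or SLC21A21), a member of the solute carrier organic anion transporter family. It belongs to a large consortium collection of solute carrier (SLC) transporter ORFs. The plasmid is about 4.5 kb, replicates in E. coli from a high-copy ColE1/pUC-type origin, and is selected with kanamycin through an aminoglycoside phosphotransferase (KanR) gene.

The 1,920 bp insert sits between attL1 and attL2, the recombination sites used in the Gateway LR reaction. This allows the ORF to be moved directionally, in a single clonase step, into any attR-containing destination vector. Automated annotation labels the coding region as a fragment of SLCO1B3 (OATP1B3). This most likely reflects sequence similarity between related family members rather than a different insert, because the annotated span matches the catalogued SLCO1B7 insert size exactly. Upstream of the cassette, rrnB T1 and T2 terminators insulate the insert from read-through transcription in bacteria. Short lacI and lacZα fragments are backbone remnants, and M13 primer sites are recorded for sequencing the insert. A T7 promoter lies just beyond attL2 on the reverse strand, so it points back toward the insert in antisense orientation.

Although the catalogue lists the vector type as mammalian expression, no eukaryotic promoter or polyadenylation signal is annotated, and no tags appear in the record. The construct therefore serves as a donor for subcloning the transporter ORF into custom expression vectors, not as an expression plasmid itself.
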