Features (pLannotate 1.2.2; 10 found; start..end, strand, type, name):
    121..213     +  CDS            lacI (fragment): lac repressor; lacI; The lac repressor binds to the lac operator to inhibit transcription in E. coli. This inhibition can be relieved by adding lactose or isopropyl-β-D-thiogalactopyranoside (IPTG).
    268..295     -  terminator     rrnB T2 terminator: transcription terminator T2 from the E. coli rrnB gene
    427..470     +  terminator     rrnB T1 terminator: Escherichia coli rrnB; transcription terminator T1 from the E. coli rrnB gene
    517..553     -  CDS            lacZα (fragment): LacZα fragment of β-galactosidase; lacZ fragment
    569..668     +  protein_bind   attL1: mutant version of attL; recombination site for the Gateway® LR reaction LR Clonase™
    665..2584    +  CDS            SLCO1B3 (fragment): SO1B3_HUMAN - Also known as LST2, OATP1B3, OATP8, SLC21A8. Experimental evidence at protein level: Swiss-Prot protein existence level 1. Mediates the Na(+)-independent uptake of organic anions such as 17-beta-glucuronosyl estradiol, taurocholate, triiodothyronine (T3), leukotriene C4, dehydroepiandrosterone sulfate (DHEAS), methotrexate and sulfobromophthalein (BSP). Involved in the clearance of bile acids and organic anions from the liver. From Homo sapiens (Human).
   2595..2694    -  protein_bind   attL2: mutant version of attL; recombination site for the Gateway® LR reaction LR Clonase™
   2712..2730    -  promoter       T7 promoter: promoter for bacteriophage T7 RNA polymerase
   2864..3673    +  CDS            KanR: aminoglycoside phosphotransferase; aph(3')-Ia; confers resistance to kanamycin in bacteria or G418 (Geneticin®) in eukaryotes
   3820..4408    +  rep_origin     ori: high-copy-number ColE1/pMB1/pBR322/pUC origin of replication
>Addgene plasmid #132212 | pDONR221_SLCO1B7 | addgene full sequence | sequence record 261798 | Addgene NGS Result
CTTTCCTGCGTTATCCCCTGATTCTGTGGATAACCGTATTACCGCCTTTGAGTGAGCTGATACCGCTCGC
CGCAGCCGAACGACCGAGCGCAGCGAGTCAGTGAGCGAGGAAGCGGAAGAGCGCCCAATACGCAAACCGC
CTCTCCCCGCGCGTTGGCCGATTCATTAATGCAGCTGGCACGACAGGTTTCCCGACTGGAAAGCGGGCAG
TGAGCGCAACGCAATTAATACGCGTACCGCTAGCCAGGAAGAGTTTGTAGAAACGCAAAAAGGCCATCCG
TCAGGATGGCCTTCTGCTTAGTTTGATGCCTGGCAGTTTATGGCGGGCGTCCTGCCCGCCACCCTCCGGG
CCGTTGCTTCACAACGTTCAAATCCGCTCCCGGCGGATTTGTCCTACTCAGGAGAGCGTTCACCGACAAA
CAACAGATAAAACGAAAGGCCCAGTCTTCCGACTGAGCCTTTCGTTTTATTTGATGCCTGGCAGTTCCCT
ACTCTCGCGTTAACGCTAGCATGGATGTTTTCCCAGTCACGACGTTGTAAAACGACGGCCAGTCTTAAGC
TCGGGCCCCAAATAATGATTTTATTTTGACTGATAGTGACCTGTTCGTTGCAACACATTGATGAGCAATG
CTTTTTTATAATGCCAACTTTGTACAAAAAAGCAGGCTCCACCATGAAGATCTCCACCACACAGATCGAG
CGGAGATTCGAGATCAGCTCCTCTCTGGTGGGCCTGATCGACGGCTCTTTTGAGATCGGCAACCTGTTTG
TGATCGTGTTCGTGTCTTACTTTGGCAGCAAGCTGCACAGGCCAAAGCTGATCGGCATCGGCTGCTTCCT
GATGGGAACCGGAAGCATCCTGATGGCACTGCCCCACTTCTTTATGGGCTACTATCGCTATAGCAAGGAG
ACCAACATCGATCCTTCCGAGAATAGCACATCCAACCTGCCAAATTGCCTGATCAACCAGATGCTGAGCC
TGAATAGGACCCCATCCGAGATCATCGAGAGGGGATGCGTGAAGGAGTCTGGCAGCCACATGTGGATCTA
CGTGTTCATGGGCAACATGCTGAGAGGCATCGGCGAGACACCCATCGTGCCTCTGGGCATCAGCTACATC
GACGATTTTGCCAAGGAGGGCCACAGCTCCCTGTATCTGGGCACCGTGAATGTGATGGGCATGACAGGCC
TGGTGTTTGCCTTCATGCTGGGCTCCCTGTTCGCCAAGATGTACGTGGACATCGGCTATGTGGATCTGTC
TACCATCCGGATCACACCCAAGGACAGCAGATGGGTGGGAGCATGGTGGCTGGGCTTTCTGGTGTCCGGC
ATCGTGTCTATCATCTCTAGCATCCCTTTCTTTTTCCTGCCACTGAACCCCAATAAGCCTCAGAAGGAGC
GGAAGGTGAGCCTGTTCCTGCACGTGCTGAAGACCAACGATAAGAGAAATCAGATCGCCAACCTGACAAA
TAGGCGCAAGTACATCACCAAGAACGTGACAGGCTTTTTCCAGTCCCTGAAGTCTATCCTGACCAATCCC
CTGTATGTGATCTTTGTGATCTTCACACTGCTGCACATGTCCTCTTACATCGCCTCCCTGACCTATATCA
TCAAGATGGTGGAGCAGCAGTACGGCTGGTCCGCCTCTAAGACAAACTTCCTGCTGGGCGTGCTGGCCCT
GCCTGCAGTGGCAATCGGAATGTTCTCCGGAGGATATATCATCAAGAAGTTTAAGCTGTCTCTGGTGGGC
CTGGCCAAGCTGGCCTTTTGCTCCGCCACCGTGCACCTGCTGTCTCAGGTGCTGTACTTTTTCCTGATCT
GTGAGAGCAAGTCCGTGGCCGGCCTGACCCTGACATACGACGGCAATAGCCCAGTGCGGTCCCACGTGGA
TGTGCCACTGTCTTATTGCAACAGCGAGTGCAATTGTGACGAGTCTCAGTGGGAGCCCGTGTGCGGCAAC
AATGGCATCACCTACCTGAGCCCTTGCCTGGCCGGCTGTAAGAGCTCCTCTGGCAACAAGGAGCCAATCG
TGTTCTACAATTGCAGCTGCGTGGAAGTGATCGGCCTGCAGAACAAGAATTATTCCGCCCACCTGGGAGA
GTGCCCAAGGGACGATGCATGTACCCGCAAGAGCTACGTGTATTTCGTGATCCAGGTGCTGGACGCCTTT
CTGTGCGCCGTGGGCCTGACATCTTACAGCGTGCTGGTCATCCGGATCGTGCAGCCTGAGCTGAAGGCCC
TGGCCATCGGCTTCCACTCCATGATCATGAGATCTCTGGGCGGCATCCTGGTGCCAATCTATTTTGGCGC
CCTGATCGATACCACATGTATGAAGTGGAGCACCAACTCCTGCGGAGCAAGGGGAGCCTGTAGAATCTAC
AATAGCACATATCTGGGCCGGGCCTTTTTCGGCCTGAAGGTGGCCCTGATCTTTCCTGTGCTGGTGCTGC
TGACCGTGTTTATCTTCGTGGTGAGGAAGAAGTCCCACGGCAAGGATACAAAGGTGCTGGAGAACGAGCG
CCAGGTCATGGACGAGGCCAACCTGGAGTTCCTGAATGATTCTGAGCACTTTGTGCCAAGCGCCGAGGAG
CAGGACCCAGCTTTCTTGTACAAAGTTGGCATTATAAGAAAGCATTGCTTATCAATTTGTTGCAACGAAC
AGGTCACTATCAGTCAAAATAAAATCATTATTTGCCATCCAGCTGATATCCCCTATAGTGAGTCGTATTA
CATGGTCATAGCTGTTTCCTGGCAGCTCTGGCCCGTGTCTCAAAATCTCTGATGTTACATTGCACAAGAT
AAAAATATATCATCATGAACAATAAAACTGTCTGCTTACATAAACAGTAATACAAGGGGTGTTATGAGCC
ATATTCAACGGGAAACGTCGAGGCCGCGATTAAATTCCAACATGGATGCTGATTTATATGGGTATAAATG
GGCTCGCGATAATGTCGGGCAATCAGGTGCGACAATCTATCGCTTGTATGGGAAGCCCGATGCGCCAGAG
TTGTTTCTGAAACATGGCAAAGGTAGCGTTGCCAATGATGTTACAGATGAGATGGTCAGACTAAACTGGC
TGACGGAATTTATGCCTCTTCCGACCATCAAGCATTTTATCCGTACTCCTGATGATGCATGGTTACTCAC
CACTGCGATCCCCGGAAAAACAGCATTCCAGGTATTAGAAGAATATCCTGATTCAGGTGAAAATATTGTT
GATGCGCTGGCAGTGTTCCTGCGCCGGTTGCATTCGATTCCTGTTTGTAATTGTCCTTTTAACAGCGATC
GCGTATTTCGTCTCGCTCAGGCGCAATCACGAATGAATAACGGTTTGGTTGATGCGAGTGATTTTGATGA
CGAGCGTAATGGCTGGCCTGTTGAACAAGTCTGGAAAGAAATGCATAAACTTTTGCCATTCTCACCGGAT
TCAGTCGTCACTCATGGTGATTTCTCACTTGATAACCTTATTTTTGACGAGGGGAAATTAATAGGTTGTA
TTGATGTTGGACGAGTCGGAATCGCAGACCGATACCAGGATCTTGCCATCCTATGGAACTGCCTCGGTGA
GTTTTCTCCTTCATTACAGAAACGGCTTTTTCAAAAATATGGTATTGATAATCCTGATATGAATAAATTG
CAGTTTCATTTGATGCTCGATGAGTTTTTCTAATCAGAATTGGTTAATTGGTTGTAACACTGGCAGAGCA
TTACGCTGACTTGACGGGACGGCGCAAGCTCATGACCAAAATCCCTTAACGTGAGTTACGCGTCGTTCCA
CTGAGCGTCAGACCCCGTAGAAAAGATCAAAGGATCTTCTTGAGATCCTTTTTTTCTGCGCGTAATCTGC
TGCTTGCAAACAAAAAAACCACCGCTACCAGCGGTGGTTTGTTTGCCGGATCAAGAGCTACCAACTCTTT
TTCCGAAGGTAACTGGCTTCAGCAGAGCGCAGATACCAAATACTGTTCTTCTAGTGTAGCCGTAGTTAGG
CCACCACTTCAAGAACTCTGTAGCACCGCCTACATACCTCGCTCTGCTAATCCTGTTACCAGTGGCTGCT
GCCAGTGGCGATAAGTCGTGTCTTACCGGGTTGGACTCAAGACGATAGTTACCGGATAAGGCGCAGCGGT
CGGGCTGAACGGGGGGTTCGTGCACACAGCCCAGCTTGGAGCGAACGACCTACACCGAACTGAGATACCT
ACAGCGTGAGCTATGAGAAAGCGCCACGCTTCCCGAAGGGAGAAAGGCGGACAGGTATCCGGTAAGCGGC
AGGGTCGGAACAGGAGAGCGCACGAGGGAGCTTCCAGGGGGAAACGCCTGGTATCTTTATAGTCCTGTCG
GGTTTCGCCACCTCTGACTTGAGCGTCGATTTTTGTGATGCTCGTCAGGGGGGCGGAGCCTATGGAAAAA
CGCCAGCAACGCGGCCTTTTTACGGTTCCTGGCCTTTTGCTGGCCTTTTGCTCACATGTT
