>Addgene plasmid #132212 | pDONR221_SLCO1B7 | depositor partial sequence | sequence record 253824 | Codon-optimized ORF of SLCO1B7
ATGAAGATCTCCACCACACAGATCGAGCGGAGATTCGAGATCAGCTCCTCTCTGGTGGGCCTGATCGACG
GCTCTTTTGAGATCGGCAACCTGTTTGTGATCGTGTTCGTGTCTTACTTTGGCAGCAAGCTGCACAGGCC
AAAGCTGATCGGCATCGGCTGCTTCCTGATGGGAACCGGAAGCATCCTGATGGCACTGCCCCACTTCTTT
ATGGGCTACTATCGCTATAGCAAGGAGACCAACATCGATCCTTCCGAGAATAGCACATCCAACCTGCCAA
ATTGCCTGATCAACCAGATGCTGAGCCTGAATAGGACCCCATCCGAGATCATCGAGAGGGGATGCGTGAA
GGAGTCTGGCAGCCACATGTGGATCTACGTGTTCATGGGCAACATGCTGAGAGGCATCGGCGAGACACCC
ATCGTGCCTCTGGGCATCAGCTACATCGACGATTTTGCCAAGGAGGGCCACAGCTCCCTGTATCTGGGCA
CCGTGAATGTGATGGGCATGACAGGCCTGGTGTTTGCCTTCATGCTGGGCTCCCTGTTCGCCAAGATGTA
CGTGGACATCGGCTATGTGGATCTGTCTACCATCCGGATCACACCCAAGGACAGCAGATGGGTGGGAGCA
TGGTGGCTGGGCTTTCTGGTGTCCGGCATCGTGTCTATCATCTCTAGCATCCCTTTCTTTTTCCTGCCAC
TGAACCCCAATAAGCCTCAGAAGGAGCGGAAGGTGAGCCTGTTCCTGCACGTGCTGAAGACCAACGATAA
GAGAAATCAGATCGCCAACCTGACAAATAGGCGCAAGTACATCACCAAGAACGTGACAGGCTTTTTCCAG
TCCCTGAAGTCTATCCTGACCAATCCCCTGTATGTGATCTTTGTGATCTTCACACTGCTGCACATGTCCT
CTTACATCGCCTCCCTGACCTATATCATCAAGATGGTGGAGCAGCAGTACGGCTGGTCCGCCTCTAAGAC
AAACTTCCTGCTGGGCGTGCTGGCCCTGCCTGCAGTGGCAATCGGAATGTTCTCCGGAGGATATATCATC
AAGAAGTTTAAGCTGTCTCTGGTGGGCCTGGCCAAGCTGGCCTTTTGCTCCGCCACCGTGCACCTGCTGT
CTCAGGTGCTGTACTTTTTCCTGATCTGTGAGAGCAAGTCCGTGGCCGGCCTGACCCTGACATACGACGG
CAATAGCCCAGTGCGGTCCCACGTGGATGTGCCACTGTCTTATTGCAACAGCGAGTGCAATTGTGACGAG
TCTCAGTGGGAGCCCGTGTGCGGCAACAATGGCATCACCTACCTGAGCCCTTGCCTGGCCGGCTGTAAGA
GCTCCTCTGGCAACAAGGAGCCAATCGTGTTCTACAATTGCAGCTGCGTGGAAGTGATCGGCCTGCAGAA
CAAGAATTATTCCGCCCACCTGGGAGAGTGCCCAAGGGACGATGCATGTACCCGCAAGAGCTACGTGTAT
TTCGTGATCCAGGTGCTGGACGCCTTTCTGTGCGCCGTGGGCCTGACATCTTACAGCGTGCTGGTCATCC
GGATCGTGCAGCCTGAGCTGAAGGCCCTGGCCATCGGCTTCCACTCCATGATCATGAGATCTCTGGGCGG
CATCCTGGTGCCAATCTATTTTGGCGCCCTGATCGATACCACATGTATGAAGTGGAGCACCAACTCCTGC
GGAGCAAGGGGAGCCTGTAGAATCTACAATAGCACATATCTGGGCCGGGCCTTTTTCGGCCTGAAGGTGG
CCCTGATCTTTCCTGTGCTGGTGCTGCTGACCGTGTTTATCTTCGTGGTGAGGAAGAAGTCCCACGGCAA
GGATACAAAGGTGCTGGAGAACGAGCGCCAGGTCATGGACGAGGCCAACCTGGAGTTCCTGAATGATTCT
GAGCACTTTGTGCCAAGCGCCGAGGAGCAG
